Addgene plasmid #114090: pCAG-hMbCas12a-NLS(nucleoplasmin)-3xHA (AAS2134)
Purpose: CAG promoter expression plasmid for human codon optimized MbCas12a nuclease with C-terminal NLS and HA tag
Depositing lab: Keith Joung & Benjamin Kleinstiver. Depositing organization: Massachusetts General Hospital. Publication: Engineered CRISPR-Cas12a variants with increased activities and improved targeting ranges for gene, epigenetic and base editing. Kleinstiver BP, Sousa AA, Walton RT, Tak YE, Hsu JY, Clement K, Welch MM, Horng JE, Malagon-Lopez J, Scarfo I, Maus MV, Pinello L, Aryee MJ, Joung JK. Nat Biotechnol. 2019 Feb 11. pii: 10.1038/s41587-018-0011-0. doi: 10.1038/s41587-018-0011-0. PubMed 30742127.
Backbone
  Vector backbone: pCAG-CFP
  Backbone manufacturer: Cepko Lab (Addgene plasmid #11179)
  Vector type: Mammalian Expression
Growth in bacteria
  Bacterial resistance: Ampicillin, 100 μg/mL
  Growth temperature: 37°C
  Growth strain: DH5alpha
  Copy number: High Copy
Gene/Insert
  Gene/Insert name: human codon optimized MbCas12a (alt name: AAS2134)
  Species: Synthetic
  Tag / fusion protein: NLS(nucleoplasmin) and 3xHA (C terminal on insert)
  Cloning method: Gibson Cloning
Terms and licenses: Academic/Nonprofit Terms; Industry Terms: Not Available to Industry
How to cite: pCAG-hMbCas12a-NLS(nucleoplasmin)-3xHA (AAS2134) was a gift from Keith Joung & Benjamin Kleinstiver (Addgene plasmid # 114090 ; http://n2t.net/addgene:114090 ; RRID:Addgene_114090)
