[The description below was written by a language model from this plasmid's Addgene catalogue record and pLannotate feature annotations shown in this document.]
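Description:
pCAG-hMbCas12a-NLS(nucleoplasmin)-3xHA (AAS2134) is a mammalian expression plasmid of about 9.1 kb, built by Gibson cloning in the pCAG-CFP backbone. It expresses a synthetic, human codon-optimized MbCas12a nuclease. In bacteria it is maintained at high copy from a ColE1/pUC-type origin and selected with ampicillin through the bla (AmpR) gene and its own promoter. The backbone also carries lac promoter/operator remnants, small lacI fragments, an SV40 origin of replication with a fragment of the SV40 promoter, and an SV40 poly(A) signal. None of these belongs to the expression cassette, and no mammalian selection marker is annotated.

Expression is driven by the composite CAG promoter: the CMV immediate-early enhancer, the chicken β-actin promoter and a chimeric chicken β-actin/rabbit β-globin intron, which together give strong constitutive transcription in many mammalian cell types. The Cas12a coding region itself is not labelled by the automated annotation. It corresponds to the long unannotated stretch between the cloning-site remnant and the C-terminal tags, and the short "SUMO3" hit inside that stretch is most likely a spurious match. The open reading frame ends with a bipartite nucleoplasmin nuclear localization signal, which directs the nuclease to the nucleus, followed by three tandem HA epitopes for immunodetection. A rabbit β-globin 3′ region and poly(A) signal terminate the transcript, and the "HBB" fragment hit probably reflects that globin-derived sequence.

The two sequence records (depositor and repository-sequenced) differ by about ten nucleotides in length, and only the depositor record has the β-actin promoter annotated, but their layouts are otherwise the same. No crRNA cassette is present, so the guide RNA must be supplied separately. According to the record, the plasmid comes from work on engineering Cas12a variants for gene, epigenetic and base editing.
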