Features (pLannotate 1.2.2; 20 found; start..end, strand, type, name):
      4..383     +  enhancer       CMV enhancer: human cytomegalovirus immediate early enhancer
    386..661     +  promoter       chicken β-actin promoter: No description available
    662..1670    +  intron         chimeric intron: chimera between introns from chicken β-actin and rabbit β-globin
   1719..1755    +  misc_feature   MCS (fragment): multiple cloning site
   3957..3973    +  CDS            SUMO3 (fragment): human small ubiquitin-related modifier 3
   5888..5935    +  CDS            nucleoplasmin NLS: bipartite nuclear localization signal from nucleoplasmin
   5942..6022    +  CDS            3xHA: three tandem HA epitope tags
   6035..6106    +  CDS            HBB (fragment): HBB_PONPY - Experimental evidence at transcript level: Swiss-Prot protein existence level 2. Involved in oxygen transport from the lung to the various peripheral tissues. From Pongo pygmaeus (Bornean orangutan).
   6177..6232    +  polyA_signal   β-globin poly(A) signal: rabbit β-globin polyadenylation signal (Gil and Proudfoot, 1987)
   6615..6631    -  protein_bind   lac operator: The lac repressor binds to the lac operator to inhibit transcription in E. coli. This inhibition can be relieved by adding lactose or isopropyl-β-D-thiogalactopyranoside (IPTG). lac repressor encoded by lacI
   6639..6669    -  promoter       lac promoter: promoter for the E. coli lac operon
   6684..6705    -  protein_bind   CAP binding site: CAP binding activates transcription in the presence of cAMP. E. coli catabolite activator protein
   6718..6757    -  CDS            lacI (fragment): lac repressor; lacI; The lac repressor binds to the lac operator to inhibit transcription in E. coli. This inhibition can be relieved by adding lactose or isopropyl-β-D-thiogalactopyranoside (IPTG).
   6764..6786    +  promoter       SV40 promoter (fragment): SV40 enhancer and early promoter
   6810..6945    +  rep_origin     SV40 ori: SV40 origin of replication
   6965..7099    +  polyA_signal   SV40 poly(A) signal: SV40 polyadenylation signal
   7101..7155    -  CDS            lacI (fragment): lac repressor; lacI; The lac repressor binds to the lac operator to inhibit transcription in E. coli. This inhibition can be relieved by adding lactose or isopropyl-β-D-thiogalactopyranoside (IPTG).
   7338..7926    -  rep_origin     ori: high-copy-number ColE1/pMB1/pBR322/pUC origin of replication
   8097..8957    -  CDS            AmpR: β-lactamase; bla; confers resistance to ampicillin, carbenicillin, and related antibiotics
   8958..9062    -  promoter       AmpR promoter: bla
>Addgene plasmid #114090 | pCAG-hMbCas12a-NLS(nucleoplasmin)-3xHA (AAS2134) | depositor full sequence | sequence record 215569 | pCAG-hMbCas12a-NLS(nucleoplasmin)-3xHA (AAS2134) sequence 9088 bps
GTCGACATTGATTATTGACTAGTTATTAATAGTAATCAATTACGGGGTCATTAGTTCATAGCCCATATAT
GGAGTTCCGCGTTACATAACTTACGGTAAATGGCCCGCCTGGCTGACCGCCCAACGACCCCCGCCCATTG
ACGTCAATAATGACGTATGTTCCCATAGTAACGCCAATAGGGACTTTCCATTGACGTCAATGGGTGGACT
ATTTACGGTAAACTGCCCACTTGGCAGTACATCAAGTGTATCATATGCCAAGTACGCCCCCTATTGACGT
CAATGACGGTAAATGGCCCGCCTGGCATTATGCCCAGTACATGACCTTATGGGACTTTCCTACTTGGCAG
TACATCTACGTATTAGTCATCGCTATTACCATGGGTCGAGGTGAGCCCCACGTTCTGCTTCACTCTCCCC
ATCTCCCCCCCCTCCCCACCCCCAATTTTGTATTTATTTATTTTTTAATTATTTTGTGCAGCGATGGGGG
CGGGGGGGGGGGGGGCGCGCGCCAGGCGGGGCGGGGCGGGGCGAGGGGCGGGGCGGGGCGAGGCGGAGAG
GTGCGGCGGCAGCCAATCAGAGCGGCGCGCTCCGAAAGTTTCCTTTTATGGCGAGGCGGCGGCGGCGGCG
GCCCTATAAAAAGCGAAGCGCGCGGCGGGCGGGAGTCGCTGCGTTGCCTTCGCCCCGTGCCCCGCTCCGC
GCCGCCTCGCGCCGCCCGCCCCGGCTCTGACTGACCGCGTTACTCCCACAGGTGAGCGGGCGGGACGGCC
CTTCTCCTCCGGGCTGTAATTAGCGCTTGGTTTAATGACGGCTCGTTTCTTTTCTGTGGCTGCGTGAAAG
CCTTAAAGGGCTCCGGGAGGGCCCTTTGTGCGGGGGGGAGCGGCTCGGGGGGTGCGTGCGTGTGTGTGTG
CGTGGGGAGCGCCGCGTGCGGCCCGCGCTGCCCGGCGGCTGTGAGCGCTGCGGGCGCGGCGCGGGGCTTT
GTGCGCTCCGCGTGTGCGCGAGGGGAGCGCGGCCGGGGGCGGTGCCCCGCGGTGCGGGGGGGCTGCGAGG
GGAACAAAGGCTGCGTGCGGGGTGTGTGCGTGGGGGGGTGAGCAGGGGGTGTGGGCGCGGCGGTCGGGCT
GTAACCCCCCCCTGCACCCCCCTCCCCGAGTTGCTGAGCACGGCCCGGCTTCGGGTGCGGGGCTCCGTGC
GGGGCGTGGCGCGGGGCTCGCCGTGCCGGGCGGGGGGTGGCGGCAGGTGGGGGTGCCGGGCGGGGCGGGG
CCGCCTCGGGCCGGGGAGGGCTCGGGGGAGGGGCGCGGCGGCCCCGGAGCGCCGGCGGCTGTCGAGGCGC
GGCGAGCCGCAGCCATTGCCTTTTATGGTAATCGTGCGAGAGGGCGCAGGGACTTCCTTTGTCCCAAATC
TGGCGGAGCCGAAATCTGGGAGGCGCCGCCGCACCCCCTCTAGCGGGCGCGGGCGAAGCGGTGCGGCGCC
GGCAGGAAGGAAATGGGCGGGGAGGGCCTTCGTGCGTCGCCGCGCCGCCGTCCCCTTCTCCATCTCCAGC
CTCGGGGCTGCCGCAGGGGGACGGCTGCCTTCGGGGGGGACGGGGCAGGGCGGGGTTCGGCTTCTGGCGT
GTGACCGGCGGCTCTAGAGCCTCTGCTAACCATGTTCATGCCTTCTTCTTTTTCCTACAGCTCCTGGGCA
ACGTGCTGGTTATTGTGCTGTCTCATCATTTTGGCAAAGAATTCTGCAGTCGACGGTACCGCGGGCCCGG
GATCCACCGGTCGCCACCATGCTGTTCCAGGACTTTACCCACCTGTATCCACTGTCCAAGACAGTGAGAT
TTGAGCTGAAGCCCATCGATAGGACCCTGGAGCACATCCACGCCAAGAACTTCCTGTCTCAGGACGAGAC
AATGGCCGATATGCACCAGAAGGTGAAAGTGATCCTGGACGATTACCACCGCGACTTCATCGCCGATATG
ATGGGCGAGGTGAAGCTGACCAAGCTGGCCGAGTTCTATGACGTGTACCTGAAGTTTCGGAAGAACCCAA
AGGACGATGAGCTGCAGAAGCAGCTGAAGGATCTGCAGGCCGTGCTGAGAAAGGAGATCGTGAAGCCCAT
CGGCAATGGCGGCAAGTATAAGGCCGGCTACGACAGGCTGTTCGGCGCCAAGCTGTTTAAGGACGGCAAG
GAGCTGGGCGATCTGGCCAAGTTCGTGATCGCACAGGAGGGAGAGAGCTCCCCAAAGCTGGCCCACCTGG
CCCACTTCGAGAAGTTTTCCACCTATTTCACAGGCTTTCACGATAACCGGAAGAATATGTATTCTGACGA
GGATAAGCACACCGCCATCGCCTACCGCCTGATCCACGAGAACCTGCCCCGGTTTATCGACAATCTGCAG
ATCCTGACCACAATCAAGCAGAAGCACTCTGCCCTGTACGATCAGATCATCAACGAGCTGACCGCCAGCG
GCCTGGACGTGTCTCTGGCCAGCCACCTGGATGGCTATCACAAGCTGCTGACACAGGAGGGCATCACCGC
CTACAATACACTGCTGGGAGGAATCTCCGGAGAGGCAGGCTCTCCTAAGATCCAGGGCATCAACGAGCTG
ATCAATTCTCACCACAACCAGCACTGCCACAAGAGCGAGAGAATCGCCAAGCTGAGGCCACTGCACAAGC
AGATCCTGTCCGACGGCATGAGCGTGTCCTTCCTGCCCTCTAAGTTTGCCGACGATAGCGAGATGTGCCA
GGCCGTGAACGAGTTCTATCGCCACTACGCCGACGTGTTCGCCAAGGTGCAGAGCCTGTTCGACGGCTTT
GACGATCACCAGAAGGATGGCATCTACGTGGAGCACAAGAACCTGAATGAGCTGTCCAAGCAGGCCTTCG
GCGACTTTGCACTGCTGGGACGCGTGCTGGACGGATACTATGTGGATGTGGTGAATCCAGAGTTCAACGA
GCGGTTTGCCAAGGCCAAGACCGACAATGCCAAGGCCAAGCTGACAAAGGAGAAGGATAAGTTCATCAAG
GGCGTGCACTCCCTGGCCTCTCTGGAGCAGGCCATCGAGCACTATACCGCAAGGCACGACGATGAGAGCG
TGCAGGCAGGCAAGCTGGGACAGTACTTCAAGCACGGCCTGGCCGGAGTGGACAACCCCATCCAGAAGAT
CCACAACAATCACAGCACCATCAAGGGCTTTCTGGAGAGGGAGCGCCCTGCAGGAGAGAGAGCCCTGCCA
AAGATCAAGTCCGGCAAGAATCCTGAGATGACACAGCTGAGGCAGCTGAAGGAGCTGCTGGATAACGCCC
TGAATGTGGCCCACTTCGCCAAGCTGCTGACCACAAAGACCACACTGGACAATCAGGATGGCAACTTCTA
TGGCGAGTTTGGCGTGCTGTACGACGAGCTGGCCAAGATCCCCACCCTGTATAACAAGGTGAGAGATTAC
CTGAGCCAGAAGCCTTTCTCCACCGAGAAGTACAAGCTGAACTTTGGCAATCCAACACTGCTGAATGGCT
GGGACCTGAACAAGGAGAAGGATAATTTCGGCGTGATCCTGCAGAAGGACGGCTGCTACTATCTGGCCCT
GCTGGACAAGGCCCACAAGAAGGTGTTTGATAACGCCCCTAATACAGGCAAGAGCATCTATCAGAAGATG
ATCTATAAGTACCTGGAGGTGAGGAAGCAGTTCCCCAAGGTGTTCTTTTCCAAGGAGGCCATCGCCATCA
ACTACCACCCTTCTAAGGAGCTGGTGGAGATCAAGGACAAGGGCCGGCAGAGATCCGACGATGAGCGCCT
GAAGCTGTATCGGTTTATCCTGGAGTGTCTGAAGATCCACCCTAAGTACGATAAGAAGTTCGAGGGCGCC
ATCGGCGACATCCAGCTGTTTAAGAAGGATAAGAAGGGCAGAGAGGTGCCAATCAGCGAGAAGGACCTGT
TCGATAAGATCAACGGCATCTTTTCTAGCAAGCCTAAGCTGGAGATGGAGGACTTCTTTATCGGCGAGTT
CAAGAGGTATAACCCAAGCCAGGACCTGGTGGATCAGTATAATATCTACAAGAAGATCGACTCCAACGAT
AATCGCAAGAAGGAGAATTTCTACAACAATCACCCCAAGTTTAAGAAGGATCTGGTGCGGTACTATTACG
AGTCTATGTGCAAGCACGAGGAGTGGGAGGAGAGCTTCGAGTTTTCCAAGAAGCTGCAGGACATCGGCTG
TTACGTGGATGTGAACGAGCTGTTTACCGAGATCGAGACACGGAGACTGAATTATAAGATCTCCTTCTGC
AACATCAATGCCGACTACATCGATGAGCTGGTGGAGCAGGGCCAGCTGTATCTGTTCCAGATCTACAACA
AGGACTTTTCCCCAAAGGCCCACGGCAAGCCCAATCTGCACACCCTGTACTTCAAGGCCCTGTTTTCTGA
GGACAACCTGGCCGATCCTATCTATAAGCTGAATGGCGAGGCCCAGATCTTCTACAGAAAGGCCTCCCTG
GACATGAACGAGACAACAATCCACAGGGCCGGCGAGGTGCTGGAGAACAAGAATCCCGATAATCCTAAGA
AGAGACAGTTCGTGTACGACATCATCAAGGATAAGAGGTACACACAGGACAAGTTCATGCTGCACGTGCC
AATCACCATGAACTTTGGCGTGCAGGGCATGACAATCAAGGAGTTCAATAAGAAGGTGAACCAGTCTATC
CAGCAGTATGACGAGGTGAACGTGATCGGCATCGATCGGGGCGAGAGACACCTGCTGTACCTGACCGTGA
TCAATAGCAAGGGCGAGATCCTGGAGCAGTGTTCCCTGAACGACATCACCACAGCCTCTGCCAATGGCAC
ACAGATGACCACACCTTACCACAAGATCCTGGATAAGAGGGAGATCGAGCGCCTGAACGCCCGGGTGGGA
TGGGGCGAGATCGAGACAATCAAGGAGCTGAAGTCTGGCTATCTGAGCCACGTGGTGCACCAGATCAGCC
AGCTGATGCTGAAGTACAACGCCATCGTGGTGCTGGAGGACCTGAATTTCGGCTTTAAGAGGGGCCGCTT
TAAGGTGGAGAAGCAGATCTATCAGAACTTCGAGAATGCCCTGATCAAGAAGCTGAACCACCTGGTGCTG
AAGGACAAGGCCGACGATGAGATCGGCTCTTACAAGAATGCCCTGCAGCTGACCAACAATTTCACAGATC
TGAAGAGCATCGGCAAGCAGACCGGCTTCCTGTTTTATGTGCCCGCCTGGAACACCTCTAAGATCGACCC
TGAGACAGGCTTTGTGGATCTGCTGAAGCCAAGATACGAGAACATCGCCCAGAGCCAGGCCTTCTTTGGC
AAGTTCGACAAGATCTGCTATAATGCCGACAAGGATTACTTCGAGTTTCACATCGACTACGCCAAGTTTA
CCGATAAGGCCAAGAATAGCCGCCAGATCTGGACAATCTGTTCCCACGGCGACAAGCGGTACGTGTACGA
TAAGACAGCCAACCAGAATAAGGGCGCCGCCAAGGGCATCAACGTGAATGATGAGCTGAAGTCCCTGTTC
GCCCGCCACCACATCAACGAGAAGCAGCCCAACCTGGTCATGGACATCTGCCAGAACAATGATAAGGAGT
TTCACAAGTCTCTGATGTACCTGCTGAAAACCCTGCTGGCCCTGCGGTACAGCAACGCCTCCTCTGACGA
GGATTTCATCCTGTCCCCCGTGGCAAACGACGAGGGCGTGTTCTTTAATAGCGCCCTGGCCGACGATACA
CAGCCTCAGAATGCCGATGCCAACGGCGCCTACCACATCGCCCTGAAGGGCCTGTGGCTGCTGAATGAGC
TGAAGAACTCCGACGATCTGAACAAGGTGAAGCTGGCCATCGACAATCAGACCTGGCTGAATTTCGCCCA
GAACAGGAAAAGGCCGGCGGCCACGAAAAAGGCCGGCCAGGCAAAAAAGAAAAAGGGATCCTACCCATAC
GATGTTCCAGATTACGCTTATCCCTACGACGTGCCTGATTATGCATACCCATATGATGTCCCCGACTATG
CCTAAAGCGGCCGCACTCCTCAGGTGCAGGCTGCCTATCAGAAGGTGGTGGCTGGTGTGGCCAATGCCCT
GGCTCACAAATACCACTGAGATCTTTTTCCCTCTGCCAAAAATTATGGGGACATCATGAAGCCCCTTGAG
CATCTGACTTCTGGCTAATAAAGGAAATTTATTTTCATTGCAATAGTGTGTTGGAATTTTTTGTGTCTCT
CACTCGGAAGGACATATGGGAGGGCAAATCATTTAAAACATCAGAATGAGTATTTGGTTTAGAGTTTGGC
AACATATGCCATATGCTGGCTGCCATGAACAAAGGTGGCTATAAAGAGGTCATCAGTATATGAAACAGCC
CCCTGCTGTCCATTCCTTATTCCATAGAAAAGCCTTGACTTGAGGTTAGATTTTTTTTATATTTTGTTTT
GTGTTATTTTTTTCTTTAACATCCCTAAAATTTTCCTTACATGTTTTACTAGCCAGATTTTTCCTCCTCT
CCTGACTACTCCCAGTCATAGCTGTCCCTCTTCTCTTATGAAGATCCCTCGACCTGCAGCCCAAGCTTGG
CGTAATCATGGTCATAGCTGTTTCCTGTGTGAAATTGTTATCCGCTCACAATTCCACACAACATACGAGC
CGGAAGCATAAAGTGTAAAGCCTGGGGTGCCTAATGAGTGAGCTAACTCACATTAATTGCGTTGCGCTCA
CTGCCCGCTTTCCAGTCGGGAAACCTGTCGTGCCAGCGGATCCGCATCTCAATTAGTCAGCAACCATAGT
CCCGCCCCTAACTCCGCCCATCCCGCCCCTAACTCCGCCCAGTTCCGCCCATTCTCCGCCCCATGGCTGA
CTAATTTTTTTTATTTATGCAGAGGCCGAGGCCGCCTCGGCCTCTGAGCTATTCCAGAAGTAGTGAGGAG
GCTTTTTTGGAGGCCTAGGCTTTTGCAAAAAGCTAACTTGTTTATTGCAGCTTATAATGGTTACAAATAA
AGCAATAGCATCACAAATTTCACAAATAAAGCATTTTTTTCACTGCATTCTAGTTGTGGTTTGTCCAAAC
TCATCAATGTATCTTATCATGTCTGGATCCGCTGCATTAATGAATCGGCCAACGCGCGGGGAGAGGCGGT
TTGCGTATTGGGCGCTCTTCCGCTTCCTCGCTCACTGACTCGCTGCGCTCGGTCGTTCGGCTGCGGCGAG
CGGTATCAGCTCACTCAAAGGCGGTAATACGGTTATCCACAGAATCAGGGGATAACGCAGGAAAGAACAT
GTGAGCAAAAGGCCAGCAAAAGGCCAGGAACCGTAAAAAGGCCGCGTTGCTGGCGTTTTTCCATAGGCTC
CGCCCCCCTGACGAGCATCACAAAAATCGACGCTCAAGTCAGAGGTGGCGAAACCCGACAGGACTATAAA
GATACCAGGCGTTTCCCCCTGGAAGCTCCCTCGTGCGCTCTCCTGTTCCGACCCTGCCGCTTACCGGATA
CCTGTCCGCCTTTCTCCCTTCGGGAAGCGTGGCGCTTTCTCAATGCTCACGCTGTAGGTATCTCAGTTCG
GTGTAGGTCGTTCGCTCCAAGCTGGGCTGTGTGCACGAACCCCCCGTTCAGCCCGACCGCTGCGCCTTAT
CCGGTAACTATCGTCTTGAGTCCAACCCGGTAAGACACGACTTATCGCCACTGGCAGCAGCCACTGGTAA
CAGGATTAGCAGAGCGAGGTATGTAGGCGGTGCTACAGAGTTCTTGAAGTGGTGGCCTAACTACGGCTAC
ACTAGAAGGACAGTATTTGGTATCTGCGCTCTGCTGAAGCCAGTTACCTTCGGAAAAAGAGTTGGTAGCT
CTTGATCCGGCAAACAAACCACCGCTGGTAGCGGTGGTTTTTTTGTTTGCAAGCAGCAGATTACGCGCAG
AAAAAAAGGATCTCAAGAAGATCCTTTGATCTTTTCTACGGGGTCTGACGCTCAGTGGAACGAAAACTCA
CGTTAAGGGATTTTGGTCATGAGATTATCAAAAAGGATCTTCACCTAGATCCTTTTAAATTAAAAATGAA
GTTTTAAATCAATCTAAAGTATATATGAGTAAACTTGGTCTGACAGTTACCAATGCTTAATCAGTGAGGC
ACCTATCTCAGCGATCTGTCTATTTCGTTCATCCATAGTTGCCTGACTCCCCGTCGTGTAGATAACTACG
ATACGGGAGGGCTTACCATCTGGCCCCAGTGCTGCAATGATACCGCGAGACCCACGCTCACCGGCTCCAG
ATTTATCAGCAATAAACCAGCCAGCCGGAAGGGCCGAGCGCAGAAGTGGTCCTGCAACTTTATCCGCCTC
CATCCAGTCTATTAATTGTTGCCGGGAAGCTAGAGTAAGTAGTTCGCCAGTTAATAGTTTGCGCAACGTT
GTTGCCATTGCTACAGGCATCGTGGTGTCACGCTCGTCGTTTGGTATGGCTTCATTCAGCTCCGGTTCCC
AACGATCAAGGCGAGTTACATGATCCCCCATGTTGTGCAAAAAAGCGGTTAGCTCCTTCGGTCCTCCGAT
CGTTGTCAGAAGTAAGTTGGCCGCAGTGTTATCACTCATGGTTATGGCAGCACTGCATAATTCTCTTACT
GTCATGCCATCCGTAAGATGCTTTTCTGTGACTGGTGAGTACTCAACCAAGTCATTCTGAGAATAGTGTA
TGCGGCGACCGAGTTGCTCTTGCCCGGCGTCAATACGGGATAATACCGCGCCACATAGCAGAACTTTAAA
AGTGCTCATCATTGGAAAACGTTCTTCGGGGCGAAAACTCTCAAGGATCTTACCGCTGTTGAGATCCAGT
TCGATGTAACCCACTCGTGCACCCAACTGATCTTCAGCATCTTTTACTTTCACCAGCGTTTCTGGGTGAG
CAAAAACAGGAAGGCAAAATGCCGCAAAAAAGGGAATAAGGGCGACACGGAAATGTTGAATACTCATACT
CTTCCTTTTTCAATATTATTGAAGCATTTATCAGGGTTATTGTCTCATGAGCGGATACATATTTGAATGT
ATTTAGAAAAATAAACAAATAGGGGTTCCGCGCACATTTCCCCGAAAAGTGCCACCTG
