Features (pLannotate 1.2.2; 19 found; start..end, strand, type, name):
      1..380     +  enhancer       CMV enhancer: human cytomegalovirus immediate early enhancer
    658..1674    +  intron         chimeric intron: chimera between introns from chicken β-actin and rabbit β-globin
   1723..1759    +  misc_feature   MCS (fragment): multiple cloning site
   3961..3977    +  CDS            SUMO3 (fragment): human small ubiquitin-related modifier 3
   5892..5939    +  CDS            nucleoplasmin NLS: bipartite nuclear localization signal from nucleoplasmin
   5946..6026    +  CDS            3xHA: three tandem HA epitope tags
   6039..6110    +  CDS            HBB (fragment): HBB_PONPY - Experimental evidence at transcript level: Swiss-Prot protein existence level 2. Involved in oxygen transport from the lung to the various peripheral tissues. From Pongo pygmaeus (Bornean orangutan).
   6181..6236    +  polyA_signal   β-globin poly(A) signal: rabbit β-globin polyadenylation signal (Gil and Proudfoot, 1987)
   6621..6637    -  protein_bind   lac operator: The lac repressor binds to the lac operator to inhibit transcription in E. coli. This inhibition can be relieved by adding lactose or isopropyl-β-D-thiogalactopyranoside (IPTG). lac repressor encoded by lacI
   6645..6675    -  promoter       lac promoter: promoter for the E. coli lac operon
   6690..6711    -  protein_bind   CAP binding site: CAP binding activates transcription in the presence of cAMP. E. coli catabolite activator protein
   6724..6763    -  CDS            lacI (fragment): lac repressor; lacI; The lac repressor binds to the lac operator to inhibit transcription in E. coli. This inhibition can be relieved by adding lactose or isopropyl-β-D-thiogalactopyranoside (IPTG).
   6770..6792    +  promoter       SV40 promoter (fragment): SV40 enhancer and early promoter
   6816..6951    +  rep_origin     SV40 ori: SV40 origin of replication
   6971..7105    +  polyA_signal   SV40 poly(A) signal: SV40 polyadenylation signal
   7107..7161    -  CDS            lacI (fragment): lac repressor; lacI; The lac repressor binds to the lac operator to inhibit transcription in E. coli. This inhibition can be relieved by adding lactose or isopropyl-β-D-thiogalactopyranoside (IPTG).
   7344..7932    -  rep_origin     ori: high-copy-number ColE1/pMB1/pBR322/pUC origin of replication
   8103..8963    -  CDS            AmpR: β-lactamase; bla; confers resistance to ampicillin, carbenicillin, and related antibiotics
   8964..9068    -  promoter       AmpR promoter: bla
>Addgene plasmid #114090 | pCAG-hMbCas12a-NLS(nucleoplasmin)-3xHA (AAS2134) | addgene full sequence | sequence record 230476 | Addgene NGS Result
GACATTGATTATTGACTAGTTATTAATAGTAATCAATTACGGGGTCATTAGTTCATAGCCCATATATGGA
GTTCCGCGTTACATAACTTACGGTAAATGGCCCGCCTGGCTGACCGCCCAACGACCCCCGCCCATTGACG
TCAATAATGACGTATGTTCCCATAGTAACGCCAATAGGGACTTTCCATTGACGTCAATGGGTGGAGTATT
TACGGTAAACTGCCCACTTGGCAGTACATCAAGTGTATCATATGCCAAGTACGCCCCCTATTGACGTCAA
TGACGGTAAATGGCCCGCCTGGCATTATGCCCAGTACATGACCTTATGGGACTTTCCTACTTGGCAGTAC
ATCTACGTATTAGTCATCGCTATTACCATGGTCGAGGTGAGCCCCACGTTCTGCTTCACTCTCCCCATCT
CCCCCCCCTCCCCACCCCCAATTTTGTATTTATTTATTTTTTAATTATTTTGTGCAGCGATGGGGGCGGG
GGGGGGGGGGGGGCGCGCCRGGSGGGGSGGGGSGGGGSGRGGGGSGGGGSGGGGSGRGGCGGAGAGGKGC
GGCGGCAGCCAATCAGAGCGGCGCGCTCCGAAAGTTTCCTTTTATGGCGAGGCGGCGGCGGCGGCGGCCC
TATAAAAAGCGAAGCGCGCGGCGGGCGGGAGTCGCTGCGCGCTGCCTTCGCCCCGTGCCCCGCTCCGCCG
CCGCCTCGCGCCGCCCGCCCCGGCTCTGACTGACCGCGTTACTCCCACAGGTGAGCGGGCGGGACGGCCC
TTCTCCTCCGGGCTGTAATTAGCGCTTGGTTTAATGACGGCTTGTTTCTTTTCTGTGGCTGCGTGAAAGC
CTTGAGGGGCTCCGGGAGGGCCCTTTGTGCGGGGGGAGCGGCTCGGGGGGTGCGTGCGTGTGTGTGTGCG
TGGGGAGCGCCGCGTGCGGCTCCGCGCTGCCCGGCGGCTGTGAGCGCTGCGGGCGCGGCGCGGGGCTTTG
TGCGCTCCGCAGTGTGCGCGAGGGGAGCGCGGCCGGGGGCGGTGCCCCGCGGTGCGGGGGGGGCTGCGAG
GGGAACAAAGGCTGCGTGCGGGGTGTGTGCGTGGGGGGGTGAGCAGGGGGTGTGGGCGCGTCGGTCGGGC
TGCAACCCCCCCTGCACCCCCCTCCCCGAGTTGCTGAGCACGGCCCGGCTTCGGGTGCGGGGCTCCGTAC
GGGGCGTGGCGCGGGGCTCGCCGTGCCGGGCGGGGGGTGGCGGCAGGTGGGGGTGCCGGGCGGGGCGGGG
CCGCCTCGGGCCGGGGAGGGCTCGGGGGAGGGGCGCGGCGGCCCCCGGAGCGCCGGCGGCTGTCGAGGCG
CGGCGAGCCGCAGCCATTGCCTTTTATGGTAATCGTGCGAGAGGGCGCAGGGACTTCCTTTGTCCCAAAT
CTGTGCGGAGCCGAAATCTGGGAGGCGCCGCCGCACCCCCTCTAGCGGGCGCGGGGCGAAGCGGTGCGGC
GCCGGCAGGAAGGAAATGGGCGGGGAGGGCCTTCGTGCGTCGCCGCGCCGCCGTCCCCTTCTCCCTCTCC
AGCCTCGGGGCTGTCCGCGGGGGGACGGCTGCCTTCGGGGGGGACGGGGCAGGGCGGGGTTCGGCTTCTG
GCGTGTGACCGGCGGCTCTAGAGCCTCTGCTAACCATGTTCATGCCTTCTTCTTTTTCCTACAGCTCCTG
GGCAACGTGCTGGTTATTGTGCTGTCTCATCATTTTGGCAAAGAATTCTGCAGTCGACGGTACCGCGGGC
CCGGGATCCACCGGTCGCCACCATGCTGTTCCAGGACTTTACCCACCTGTATCCACTGTCCAAGACAGTG
AGATTTGAGCTGAAGCCCATCGATAGGACCCTGGAGCACATCCACGCCAAGAACTTCCTGTCTCAGGACG
AGACAATGGCCGATATGCACCAGAAGGTGAAAGTGATCCTGGACGATTACCACCGCGACTTCATCGCCGA
TATGATGGGCGAGGTGAAGCTGACCAAGCTGGCCGAGTTCTATGACGTGTACCTGAAGTTTCGGAAGAAC
CCAAAGGACGATGAGCTGCAGAAGCAGCTGAAGGATCTGCAGGCCGTGCTGAGAAAGGAGATCGTGAAGC
CCATCGGCAATGGCGGCAAGTATAAGGCCGGCTACGACAGGCTGTTCGGCGCCAAGCTGTTTAAGGACGG
CAAGGAGCTGGGCGATCTGGCCAAGTTCGTGATCGCACAGGAGGGAGAGAGCTCCCCAAAGCTGGCCCAC
CTGGCCCACTTCGAGAAGTTTTCCACCTATTTCACAGGCTTTCACGATAACCGGAAGAATATGTATTCTG
ACGAGGATAAGCACACCGCCATCGCCTACCGCCTGATCCACGAGAACCTGCCCCGGTTTATCGACAATCT
GCAGATCCTGACCACAATCAAGCAGAAGCACTCTGCCCTGTACGATCAGATCATCAACGAGCTGACCGCC
AGCGGCCTGGACGTGTCTCTGGCCAGCCACCTGGATGGCTATCACAAGCTGCTGACACAGGAGGGCATCA
CCGCCTACAATACACTGCTGGGAGGAATCTCCGGAGAGGCAGGCTCTCCTAAGATCCAGGGCATCAACGA
GCTGATCAATTCTCACCACAACCAGCACTGCCACAAGAGCGAGAGAATCGCCAAGCTGAGGCCACTGCAC
AAGCAGATCCTGTCCGACGGCATGAGCGTGTCCTTCCTGCCCTCTAAGTTTGCCGACGATAGCGAGATGT
GCCAGGCCGTGAACGAGTTCTATCGCCACTACGCCGACGTGTTCGCCAAGGTGCAGAGCCTGTTCGACGG
CTTTGACGATCACCAGAAGGATGGCATCTACGTGGAGCACAAGAACCTGAATGAGCTGTCCAAGCAGGCC
TTCGGCGACTTTGCACTGCTGGGACGCGTGCTGGACGGATACTATGTGGATGTGGTGAATCCAGAGTTCA
ACGAGCGGTTTGCCAAGGCCAAGACCGACAATGCCAAGGCCAAGCTGACAAAGGAGAAGGATAAGTTCAT
CAAGGGCGTGCACTCCCTGGCCTCTCTGGAGCAGGCCATCGAGCACTATACCGCAAGGCACGACGATGAG
AGCGTGCAGGCAGGCAAGCTGGGACAGTACTTCAAGCACGGCCTGGCCGGAGTGGACAACCCCATCCAGA
AGATCCACAACAATCACAGCACCATCAAGGGCTTTCTGGAGAGGGAGCGCCCTGCAGGAGAGAGAGCCCT
GCCAAAGATCAAGTCCGGCAAGAATCCTGAGATGACACAGCTGAGGCAGCTGAAGGAGCTGCTGGATAAC
GCCCTGAATGTGGCCCACTTCGCCAAGCTGCTGACCACAAAGACCACACTGGACAATCAGGATGGCAACT
TCTATGGCGAGTTTGGCGTGCTGTACGACGAGCTGGCCAAGATCCCCACCCTGTATAACAAGGTGAGAGA
TTACCTGAGCCAGAAGCCTTTCTCCACCGAGAAGTACAAGCTGAACTTTGGCAATCCAACACTGCTGAAT
GGCTGGGACCTGAACAAGGAGAAGGATAATTTCGGCGTGATCCTGCAGAAGGACGGCTGCTACTATCTGG
CCCTGCTGGACAAGGCCCACAAGAAGGTGTTTGATAACGCCCCTAATACAGGCAAGAGCATCTATCAGAA
GATGATCTATAAGTACCTGGAGGTGAGGAAGCAGTTCCCCAAGGTGTTCTTTTCCAAGGAGGCCATCGCC
ATCAACTACCACCCTTCTAAGGAGCTGGTGGAGATCAAGGACAAGGGCCGGCAGAGATCCGACGATGAGC
GCCTGAAGCTGTATCGGTTTATCCTGGAGTGTCTGAAGATCCACCCTAAGTACGATAAGAAGTTCGAGGG
CGCCATCGGCGACATCCAGCTGTTTAAGAAGGATAAGAAGGGCAGAGAGGTGCCAATCAGCGAGAAGGAC
CTGTTCGATAAGATCAACGGCATCTTTTCTAGCAAGCCTAAGCTGGAGATGGAGGACTTCTTTATCGGCG
AGTTCAAGAGGTATAACCCAAGCCAGGACCTGGTGGATCAGTATAATATCTACAAGAAGATCGACTCCAA
CGATAATCGCAAGAAGGAGAATTTCTACAACAATCACCCCAAGTTTAAGAAGGATCTGGTGCGGTACTAT
TACGAGTCTATGTGCAAGCACGAGGAGTGGGAGGAGAGCTTCGAGTTTTCCAAGAAGCTGCAGGACATCG
GCTGTTACGTGGATGTGAACGAGCTGTTTACCGAGATCGAGACACGGAGACTGAATTATAAGATCTCCTT
CTGCAACATCAATGCCGACTACATCGATGAGCTGGTGGAGCAGGGCCAGCTGTATCTGTTCCAGATCTAC
AACAAGGACTTTTCCCCAAAGGCCCACGGCAAGCCCAATCTGCACACCCTGTACTTCAAGGCCCTGTTTT
CTGAGGACAACCTGGCCGATCCTATCTATAAGCTGAATGGCGAGGCCCAGATCTTCTACAGAAAGGCCTC
CCTGGACATGAACGAGACAACAATCCACAGGGCCGGCGAGGTGCTGGAGAACAAGAATCCCGATAATCCT
AAGAAGAGACAGTTCGTGTACGACATCATCAAGGATAAGAGGTACACACAGGACAAGTTCATGCTGCACG
TGCCAATCACCATGAACTTTGGCGTGCAGGGCATGACAATCAAGGAGTTCAATAAGAAGGTGAACCAGTC
TATCCAGCAGTATGACGAGGTGAACGTGATCGGCATCGATCGGGGCGAGAGACACCTGCTGTACCTGACC
GTGATCAATAGCAAGGGCGAGATCCTGGAGCAGTGTTCCCTGAACGACATCACCACAGCCTCTGCCAATG
GCACACAGATGACCACACCTTACCACAAGATCCTGGATAAGAGGGAGATCGAGCGCCTGAACGCCCGGGT
GGGATGGGGCGAGATCGAGACAATCAAGGAGCTGAAGTCTGGCTATCTGAGCCACGTGGTGCACCAGATC
AGCCAGCTGATGCTGAAGTACAACGCCATCGTGGTGCTGGAGGACCTGAATTTCGGCTTTAAGAGGGGCC
GCTTTAAGGTGGAGAAGCAGATCTATCAGAACTTCGAGAATGCCCTGATCAAGAAGCTGAACCACCTGGT
GCTGAAGGACAAGGCCGACGATGAGATCGGCTCTTACAAGAATGCCCTGCAGCTGACCAACAATTTCACA
GATCTGAAGAGCATCGGCAAGCAGACCGGCTTCCTGTTTTATGTGCCCGCCTGGAACACCTCTAAGATCG
ACCCTGAGACAGGCTTTGTGGATCTGCTGAAGCCAAGATACGAGAACATCGCCCAGAGCCAGGCCTTCTT
TGGCAAGTTCGACAAGATCTGCTATAATGCCGACAAGGATTACTTCGAGTTTCACATCGACTACGCCAAG
TTTACCGATAAGGCCAAGAATAGCCGCCAGATCTGGACAATCTGTTCCCACGGCGACAAGCGGTACGTGT
ACGATAAGACAGCCAACCAGAATAAGGGCGCCGCCAAGGGCATCAACGTGAATGATGAGCTGAAGTCCCT
GTTCGCCCGCCACCACATCAACGAGAAGCAGCCCAACCTGGTCATGGACATCTGCCAGAACAATGATAAG
GAGTTTCACAAGTCTCTGATGTACCTGCTGAAAACCCTGCTGGCCCTGCGGTACAGCAACGCCTCCTCTG
ACGAGGATTTCATCCTGTCCCCCGTGGCAAACGACGAGGGCGTGTTCTTTAATAGCGCCCTGGCCGACGA
TACACAGCCTCAGAATGCCGATGCCAACGGCGCCTACCACATCGCCCTGAAGGGCCTGTGGCTGCTGAAT
GAGCTGAAGAACTCCGACGATCTGAACAAGGTGAAGCTGGCCATCGACAATCAGACCTGGCTGAATTTCG
CCCAGAACAGGAAAAGGCCGGCGGCCACGAAAAAGGCCGGCCAGGCAAAAAAGAAAAAGGGATCCTACCC
ATACGATGTTCCAGATTACGCTTATCCCTACGACGTGCCTGATTATGCATACCCATATGATGTCCCCGAC
TATGCCTAAAGCGGCCGCACTCCTCAGGTGCAGGCTGCCTATCAGAAGGTGGTGGCTGGTGTGGCCAATG
CCCTGGCTCACAAATACCACTGAGATCTTTTTCCCTCTGCCAAAAATTATGGGGACATCATGAAGCCCCT
TGAGCATCTGACTTCTGGCTAATAAAGGAAATTTATTTTCATTGCAATAGTGTGTTGGAATTTTTTGTGT
CTCTCACTCGGAAGGACATATGGGAGGGCAAATCATTTAAAACATCAGAATGAGTATTTGGTTTAGAGTT
TGGCAACATATGCCCATATGCTGGCTGCCATGAACAAAGGTTGGCTATAAAGAGGTCATCAGTATATGAA
ACAGCCCCCTGCTGTCCATTCCTTATTCCATAGAAAAGCCTTGACTTGAGGTTAGATTTTTTTTATATTT
TGTTTTGTGTTATTTTTTTCTTTAACATCCCTAAAATTTTCCTTACATGTTTTACTAGCCAGATTTTTCC
TCCTCTCCTGACTACTCCCAGTCATAGCTGTCCCTCTTCTCTTATGGAGATCCCTCGACCTGCAGCCCAA
GCTTGGCGTAATCATGGTCATAGCTGTTTCCTGTGTGAAATTGTTATCCGCTCACAATTCCACACAACAT
ACGAGCCGGAAGCATAAAGTGTAAAGCCTGGGGTGCCTAATGAGTGAGCTAACTCACATTAATTGCGTTG
CGCTCACTGCCCGCTTTCCAGTCGGGAAACCTGTCGTGCCAGCGGATCCGCATCTCAATTAGTCAGCAAC
CATAGTCCCGCCCCTAACTCCGCCCATCCCGCCCCTAACTCCGCCCAGTTCCGCCCATTCTCCGCCCCAT
GGCTGACTAATTTTTTTTATTTATGCAGAGGCCGAGGCCGCCTCGGCCTCTGAGCTATTCCAGAAGTAGT
GAGGAGGCTTTTTTGGAGGCCTAGGCTTTTGCAAAAAGCTAACTTGTTTATTGCAGCTTATAATGGTTAC
AAATAAAGCAATAGCATCACAAATTTCACAAATAAAGCATTTTTTTCACTGCATTCTAGTTGTGGTTTGT
CCAAACTCATCAATGTATCTTATCATGTCTGGATCCGCTGCATTAATGAATCGGCCAACGCGCGGGGAGA
GGCGGTTTGCGTATTGGGCGCTCTTCCGCTTCCTCGCTCACTGACTCGCTGCGCTCGGTCGTTCGGCTGC
GGCGAGCGGTATCAGCTCACTCAAAGGCGGTAATACGGTTATCCACAGAATCAGGGGATAACGCAGGAAA
GAACATGTGAGCAAAAGGCCAGCAAAAGGCCAGGAACCGTAAAAAGGCCGCGTTGCTGGCGTTTTTCCAT
AGGCTCCGCCCCCCTGACGAGCATCACAAAAATCGACGCTCAAGTCAGAGGTGGCGAAACCCGACAGGAC
TATAAAGATACCAGGCGTTTCCCCCTGGAAGCTCCCTCGTGCGCTCTCCTGTTCCGACCCTGCCGCTTAC
CGGATACCTGTCCGCCTTTCTCCCTTCGGGAAGCGTGGCGCTTTCTCATAGCTCACGCTGTAGGTATCTC
AGTTCGGTGTAGGTCGTTCGCTCCAAGCTGGGCTGTGTGCACGAACCCCCCGTTCAGCCCGACCGCTGCG
CCTTATCCGGTAACTATCGTCTTGAGTCCAACCCGGTAAGACACGACTTATCGCCACTGGCAGCAGCCAC
TGGTAACAGGATTAGCAGAGCGAGGTATGTAGGCGGTGCTACAGAGTTCTTGAAGTGGTGGCCTAACTAC
GGCTACACTAGAAGAACAGTATTTGGTATCTGCGCTCTGCTGAAGCCAGTTACCTTCGGAAAAAGAGTTG
GTAGCTCTTGATCCGGCAAACAAACCACCGCTGGTAGCGGTGGTTTTTTTGTTTGCAAGCAGCAGATTAC
GCGCAGAAAAAAAGGATCTCAAGAAGATCCTTTGATCTTTTCTACGGGGTCTGACGCTCAGTGGAACGAA
AACTCACGTTAAGGGATTTTGGTCATGAGATTATCAAAAAGGATCTTCACCTAGATCCTTTTAAATTAAA
AATGAAGTTTTAAATCAATCTAAAGTATATATGAGTAAACTTGGTCTGACAGTTACCAATGCTTAATCAG
TGAGGCACCTATCTCAGCGATCTGTCTATTTCGTTCATCCATAGTTGCCTGACTCCCCGTCGTGTAGATA
ACTACGATACGGGAGGGCTTACCATCTGGCCCCAGTGCTGCAATGATACCGCGAGACCCACGCTCACCGG
CTCCAGATTTATCAGCAATAAACCAGCCAGCCGGAAGGGCCGAGCGCAGAAGTGGTCCTGCAACTTTATC
CGCCTCCATCCAGTCTATTAATTGTTGCCGGGAAGCTAGAGTAAGTAGTTCGCCAGTTAATAGTTTGCGC
AACGTTGTTGCCATTGCTACAGGCATCGTGGTGTCACGCTCGTCGTTTGGTATGGCTTCATTCAGCTCCG
GTTCCCAACGATCAAGGCGAGTTACATGATCCCCCATGTTGTGCAAAAAAGCGGTTAGCTCCTTCGGTCC
TCCGATCGTTGTCAGAAGTAAGTTGGCCGCAGTGTTATCACTCATGGTTATGGCAGCACTGCATAATTCT
CTTACTGTCATGCCATCCGTAAGATGCTTTTCTGTGACTGGTGAGTACTCAACCAAGTCATTCTGAGAAT
AGTGTATGCGGCGACCGAGTTGCTCTTGCCCGGCGTCAATACGGGATAATACCGCGCCACATAGCAGAAC
TTTAAAAGTGCTCATCATTGGAAAACGTTCTTCGGGGCGAAAACTCTCAAGGATCTTACCGCTGTTGAGA
TCCAGTTCGATGTAACCCACTCGTGCACCCAACTGATCTTCAGCATCTTTTACTTTCACCAGCGTTTCTG
GGTGAGCAAAAACAGGAAGGCAAAATGCCGCAAAAAAGGGAATAAGGGCGACACGGAAATGTTGAATACT
CATACTCTTCCTTTTTCAATATTATTGAAGCATTTATCAGGGTTATTGTCTCATGAGCGGATACATATTT
GAATGTATTTAGAAAAATAAACAAATAGGGGTTCCGCGCACATTTCCCCGAAAAGTGCCACCTGGGTC
